Addgene plasmid #99498: pAP975-1
Purpose: TEV::linker::tagBFP::3XFlag
Depositing lab: Geraldine Seydoux. Depositing organization: Johns Hopkins University and School of Medicine. Publication: Precision genome editing using CRISPR-Cas9 and linear repair templates in C. elegans. Paix A, Folkmann A, Seydoux G. Methods. 2017 May 15;121-122:86-93. doi: 10.1016/j.ymeth.2017.03.023. Epub 2017 Apr 7. PubMed 28392263.
Backbone
  Vector backbone: pUC19
  Vector type: Bacterial Expression
Growth in bacteria
  Bacterial resistance: Ampicillin, 100 μg/mL
  Growth temperature: 37°C
  Growth strain: DH5alpha
  Copy number: High Copy
Gene/Insert
  Gene/Insert name: TEV::linker::tagBFP::3XFlag
  Species: C. elegans (nematode)
  Cloning method: Ligation Independent Cloning
  Sequencing primers: 5′ M13pUC-Fwd; 3′ M13pUC-Rev
Terms and licenses: Academic/Nonprofit Terms; Industry Terms: Not Available to Industry
How to cite: pAP975-1 was a gift from Geraldine Seydoux (Addgene plasmid # 99498 ; http://n2t.net/addgene:99498 ; RRID:Addgene_99498)
