[The description below was written by a language model from this plasmid's Addgene catalogue record and pLannotate feature annotations shown in this document.]
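Description:
pAP975-1 is a small (about 3.5 kb) pUC19-based cloning plasmid that stores a modular tagging cassette, TEV::linker::tagBFP::3XFlag, intended for C. elegans work. It is maintained in E. coli at high copy through the ColE1/pUC-type origin and is selected with ampicillin via the β-lactamase gene and its native promoter. The remaining annotated backbone elements are standard pUC remnants: fragments of bom, rop and lacI, the CAP binding site, the lac promoter and operator, and a lacZα fragment interrupted by the insert in the multiple cloning site.

The insert sits between the residual polylinker fragments. The feature table annotates a TagBFP coding sequence, a monomeric, rapidly maturing blue fluorescent protein, followed directly by a 3xFLAG epitope tag. The TEV protease cleavage site and linker named in the catalogue entry are not separately annotated. By the order in the insert name they would lie just upstream of TagBFP, but the table does not confirm this. The cassette runs in the opposite direction to the lac promoter, and no worm promoter, start context or 3′ UTR is annotated. Although the plasmid is catalogued as a bacterial expression vector, it therefore looks like a sequence source rather than an expression construct.

The associated publication concerns precision CRISPR-Cas9 genome editing in C. elegans with linear repair templates. This suggests the plasmid serves as a PCR template from which the tag is amplified with homology arms for knock-in at an endogenous locus. The resulting fusion protein would carry a blue fluorescent reporter, a FLAG epitope for detection or purification, and a TEV-cleavable junction. The record does not spell out this workflow.
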