Features (pLannotate 1.2.2; 14 found; start..end, strand, type, name):
     26..125     +  misc_feature   bom (fragment): basis of mobility region from pBR322
    131..288     -  CDS            lacZα (fragment): LacZα fragment of β-galactosidase; lacZ fragment
    358..382     +  misc_feature   MCS (fragment): pBluescript multiple cloning site
    383..1078    +  CDS            TagBFP: TagBFP is a basic (constitutively fluorescent) blue fluorescent protein published in 2008, derived from Entacmaea quadricolor. It is reported to be a very rapidly-maturing monomer with very low acid sensitivity.
   1079..1144    +  CDS            3xFLAG: three tandem FLAG® epitope tags, followed by an enterokinase cleavage site
   1144..1179    +  misc_feature   MCS (fragment): pUC18/19 multiple cloning site
   1216..1232    -  protein_bind   lac operator: The lac repressor binds to the lac operator to inhibit transcription in E. coli. This inhibition can be relieved by adding lactose or isopropyl-β-D-thiogalactopyranoside (IPTG). lac repressor encoded by lacI
   1240..1270    -  promoter       lac promoter: promoter for the E. coli lac operon
   1285..1306    -  protein_bind   CAP binding site: CAP binding activates transcription in the presence of cAMP. E. coli catabolite activator protein
   1319..1411    -  CDS            lacI (fragment): lac repressor; lacI; The lac repressor binds to the lac operator to inhibit transcription in E. coli. This inhibition can be relieved by adding lactose or isopropyl-β-D-thiogalactopyranoside (IPTG).
   1594..2182    -  rep_origin     ori: high-copy-number ColE1/pMB1/pBR322/pUC origin of replication
   2353..3213    -  CDS            AmpR: β-lactamase; bla; confers resistance to ampicillin, carbenicillin, and related antibiotics
   3214..3318    -  promoter       AmpR promoter: bla
   3413..3448    +  CDS            rop (fragment): Rop protein, which maintains plasmids at low copy number; rop
>Addgene plasmid #99498 | pAP975-1 | addgene full sequence | sequence record 204753 | Addgene NGS Result
CAGCGGGTGTTGGCGGGTGTCGGGGCTGGCTTAACTATGCGGCATCAGAGCAGATTGTACTGAGAGTGCA
CCATATGCGGTGTGAAATACCGCACAGATGCGTAAGGAGAAAATACCGCATCAGGCGCCATTCGCCATTC
AGGCTGCGCAACTGTTGGGAAGGGCGATCGGTGCGGGCCTCTTCGCTATTACGCCAGCTGGCGAAAGGGG
GATGTGCTGCAAGGCGATTAAGTTGGGTAACGCCAGGGTTTTCCCAGTCACGACGTTGTAAAACGACGGC
CAGTGAATTCGAGCTCGGTACCCGGGGATCGAGAACCTCTACTTCCAAGGATGCCCGGGGGATCGGTGGA
GCTCCACCGGTGGCGGCCGCTCTAGAACTAGTAGCGAGCTGATTAAGGAGAACATGCACATGAAGCTGTA
CATGGAGGGCACCGTGGACAACCATCACTTCAAGTGCACATCCGAAGGCGAAGGCAAGCCCTACGAGGGC
ACCCAGACCATGAGAATCAAGGTGGTCGAGGGCGGCCCTCTCCCCTTCGCCTTCGACATCCTGGCGACTA
GCTTCCTCTACGGCAGCAAGACCTTCATCAACCACACCCAGGGCATCCCCGACTTCTTCAAGCAGTCCTT
CCCTGAAGGCTTCACATGGGAGAGAGTCACCACATACGAAGACGGGGGCGTGCTGACCGCTACCCAGGAC
ACCAGCCTCCAGGACGGCTGCCTCATATACAACGTCAAGATCAGAGGGGTGAACTTCACATCCAACGGCC
CTGTGATGCAGAAGAAAACACTCGGCTGGGAGGCCTTCACCGAAACGCTGTACCCCGCTGACGGCGGCCT
GGAAGGCAGAAACGACATGGCCCTGAAGCTCGTGGGCGGGAGCCATCTGATCGCAAACATCAAAACCACA
TATAGATCCAAGAAACCCGCTAAGAACCTCAAGATGCCTGGCGTCTACTATGTGGACTACAGACTGGAAA
GAATCAAGGAGGCCAACAACGAGACCTACGTCGAGCAGCACGAGGTGGCAGTGGCCAGATACTGCGACCT
CCCTAGCAAACTGGGGCACAAGCTTAATGACTACAAAGACCATGACGGTGATTATAAAGATCATGATATC
GATTACAAGGATGACGATGACAAGGATCCTCTAGAGTCGACCTGCAGGCATGCAAGCTTGGCGTAATCAT
GGTCATAGCTGTTTCCTGTGTGAAATTGTTATCCGCTCACAATTCCACACAACATACGAGCCGGAAGCAT
AAAGTGTAAAGCCTGGGGTGCCTAATGAGTGAGCTAACTCACATTAATTGCGTTGCGCTCACTGCCCGCT
TTCCAGTCGGGAAACCTGTCGTGCCAGCTGCATTAATGAATCGGCCAACGCGCGGGGAGAGGCGGTTTGC
GTATTGGGCGCTCTTCCGCTTCCTCGCTCACTGACTCGCTGCGCTCGGTCGTTCGGCTGCGGCGAGCGGT
ATCAGCTCACTCAAAGGCGGTAATACGGTTATCCACAGAATCAGGGGATAACGCAGGAAAGAACATGTGA
GCAAAAGGCCAGCAAAAGGCCAGGAACCGTAAAAAGGCCGCGTTGCTGGCGTTTTTCCATAGGCTCCGCC
CCCCTGACGAGCATCACAAAAATCGACGCTCAAGTCAGAGGTGGCGAAACCCGACAGGACTATAAAGATA
CCAGGCGTTTCCCCCTGGAAGCTCCCTCGTGCGCTCTCCTGTTCCGACCCTGCCGCTTACCGGATACCTG
TCCGCCTTTCTCCCTTCGGGAAGCGTGGCGCTTTCTCATAGCTCACGCTGTAGGTATCTCAGTTCGGTGT
AGGTCGTTCGCTCCAAGCTGGGCTGTGTGCACGAACCCCCCGTTCAGCCCGACCGCTGCGCCTTATCCGG
TAACTATCGTCTTGAGTCCAACCCGGTAAGACACGACTTATCGCCACTGGCAGCAGCCACTGGTAACAGG
ATTAGCAGAGCGAGGTATGTAGGCGGTGCTACAGAGTTCTTGAAGTGGTGGCCTAACTACGGCTACACTA
GAAGAACAGTATTTGGTATCTGCGCTCTGCTGAAGCCAGTTACCTTCGGAAAAAGAGTTGGTAGCTCTTG
ATCCGGCAAACAAACCACCGCTGGTAGCGGTGGTTTTTTTGTTTGCAAGCAGCAGATTACGCGCAGAAAA
AAAGGATCTCAAGAAGATCCTTTGATCTTTTCTACGGGGTCTGACGCTCAGTGGAACGAAAACTCACGTT
AAGGGATTTTGGTCATGAGATTATCAAAAAGGATCTTCACCTAGATCCTTTTAAATTAAAAATGAAGTTT
TAAATCAATCTAAAGTATATATGAGTAAACTTGGTCTGACAGTTACCAATGCTTAATCAGTGAGGCACCT
ATCTCAGCGATCTGTCTATTTCGTTCATCCATAGTTGCCTGACTCCCCGTCGTGTAGATAACTACGATAC
GGGAGGGCTTACCATCTGGCCCCAGTGCTGCAATGATACCGCGAGACCCACGCTCACCGGCTCCAGATTT
ATCAGCAATAAACCAGCCAGCCGGAAGGGCCGAGCGCAGAAGTGGTCCTGCAACTTTATCCGCCTCCATC
CAGTCTATTAATTGTTGCCGGGAAGCTAGAGTAAGTAGTTCGCCAGTTAATAGTTTGCGCAACGTTGTTG
CCATTGCTACAGGCATCGTGGTGTCACGCTCGTCGTTTGGTATGGCTTCATTCAGCTCCGGTTCCCAACG
ATCAAGGCGAGTTACATGATCCCCCATGTTGTGCAAAAAAGCGGTTAGCTCCTTCGGTCCTCCGATCGTT
GTCAGAAGTAAGTTGGCCGCAGTGTTATCACTCATGGTTATGGCAGCACTGCATAATTCTCTTACTGTCA
TGCCATCCGTAAGATGCTTTTCTGTGACTGGTGAGTACTCAACCAAGTCATTCTGAGAATAGTGTATGCG
GCGACCGAGTTGCTCTTGCCCGGCGTCAATACGGGATAATACCGCGCCACATAGCAGAACTTTAAAAGTG
CTCATCATTGGAAAACGTTCTTCGGGGCGAAAACTCTCAAGGATCTTACCGCTGTTGAGATCCAGTTCGA
TGTAACCCACTCGTGCACCCAACTGATCTTCAGCATCTTTTACTTTCACCAGCGTTTCTGGGTGAGCAAA
AACAGGAAGGCAAAATGCCGCAAAAAAGGGAATAAGGGCGACACGGAAATGTTGAATACTCATACTCTTC
CTTTTTCAATATTATTGAAGCATTTATCAGGGTTATTGTCTCATGAGCGGATACATATTTGAATGTATTT
AGAAAAATAAACAAATAGGGGTTCCGCGCACATTTCCCCGAAAAGTGCCACCTGACGTCTAAGAAACCAT
TATTATCATGACATTAACCTATAAAAATAGGCGTATCACGAGGCCCTTTCGTCTCGCGCGTTTCGGTGAT
GACGGTGAAAACCTCTGACACATGCAGCTCCCGGAGACGGTCACAGCTTGTCTGTAAGCGGATGCCGGGA
GCAGACAAGCCCGTCAGGGCGCGT
