>Addgene plasmid #99498 | pAP975-1 | depositor partial sequence | sequence record 182182 | Insert + 15bp up/downstream in Plasmid. See for details the File S1 from Paix et al, Methods 2017
CGGTACCCGGGGATCGAGAACCTCTACTTCCAAGGATGCCCGGGGGATCGGTGGAGCTCCACCGGTGGCG
GCCGCTCTAGAACTAGTAGCGAGCTGATTAAGGAGAACATGCACATGAAGCTGTACATGGAGGGCACCGT
GGACAACCATCACTTCAAGTGCACATCCGAAGGCGAAGGCAAGCCCTACGAGGGCACCCAGACCATGAGA
ATCAAGGTGGTCGAGGGCGGCCCTCTCCCCTTCGCCTTCGACATCCTGGCGACTAGCTTCCTCTACGGCA
GCAAGACCTTCATCAACCACACCCAGGGCATCCCCGACTTCTTCAAGCAGTCCTTCCCTGAAGGCTTCAC
ATGGGAGAGAGTCACCACATACGAAGACGGGGGCGTGCTGACCGCTACCCAGGACACCAGCCTCCAGGAC
GGCTGCCTCATATACAACGTCAAGATCAGAGGGGTGAACTTCACATCCAACGGCCCTGTGATGCAGAAGA
AAACACTCGGCTGGGAGGCCTTCACCGAAACGCTGTACCCCGCTGACGGCGGCCTGGAAGGCAGAAACGA
CATGGCCCTGAAGCTCGTGGGCGGGAGCCATCTGATCGCAAACATCAAAACCACATATAGATCCAAGAAA
CCCGCTAAGAACCTCAAGATGCCTGGCGTCTACTATGTGGACTACAGACTGGAAAGAATCAAGGAGGCCA
ACAACGAGACCTACGTCGAGCAGCACGAGGTGGCAGTGGCCAGATACTGCGACCTCCCTAGCAAACTGGG
GCACAAGCTTAATGACTACAAAGACCATGACGGTGATTATAAAGATCATGATATCGATTACAAGGATGAC
GATGACAAGGATCCTCTAGAGTCG
